Addgene plasmid #71056: pFOSGE_COF4F07
Purpose: Gateway entry clone
Depositing lab: Alexander Stark. Depositing organization: Research Institute of Molecular Pathology (IMP). Publication: Transcriptional regulators form diverse groups with context-dependent regulatory functions. Stampfel G, Kazmar T, Frank O, Wienerroither S, Reiter F, Stark A. Nature. 2015 Nov 9. doi: 10.1038/nature15545. PubMed 26550828.
Backbone
  Vector backbone: pDONR221
  Backbone manufacturer: Invitrogen
  Backbone size w/o insert (bp): 4762
  Vector type: Gateway entry vector
Growth in bacteria
  Bacterial resistance: Kanamycin, 50 μg/mL
  Growth temperature: 37°C
  Growth strain: DH5alpha
  Copy number: High Copy
Gene/Insert
  Gene/Insert name: Mi-2 (alt names: FBgn0262519; CG8103, FBtr0074919)
  Species: D. melanogaster (fly)
  Insert size (bp): 5946
  Entrez Gene: Mi-2 (a.k.a. Dmel_CG8103, 0006/06, 0854/01, CG8103, Dm-Mi-2, Dmel\CG8103, M-i2, MI-2, MI2, Mi 2, Mi2, Pha, dMI-2, dMi, dMi-2, dMi2, hip76, l(3)01058, l(3)76BDe, l(3)A154.3M3, l(3)L1243, l(3)S000606, l(3)S085401, l(3)j3D4, pha)
  Cloning method: Gateway Cloning
  Sequencing primers: 5′ M13-F20; 3′ M13R
Terms and licenses: Academic/Nonprofit Terms; Industry Terms: Not Available to Industry
How to cite: pFOSGE_COF4F07 was a gift from Alexander Stark (Addgene plasmid # 71056 ; http://n2t.net/addgene:71056 ; RRID:Addgene_71056)
