[The description below was written by a language model from this plasmid's Addgene catalogue record.]
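Description:
pFOSGE_COF4F07 is a Gateway entry clone built on the pDONR221 donor backbone, carrying the Drosophila melanogaster gene Mi-2 (CG8103; the named transcript is FBtr0074919) as an insert of about 5.9 kb. It is propagated in E. coli as a high-copy plasmid under kanamycin selection. The insert was introduced by Gateway cloning, which for a pDONR-type vector normally means a BP recombination that replaces the donor cassette with the gene of interest and leaves it flanked by attL sites. No feature table accompanies the record, so the exact site arrangement, the presence or absence of a stop codon, and any added tags are not stated. M13 forward and reverse primer sites on the backbone flank the insert and are listed for sequence verification.

As an entry clone, the plasmid has no promoter intended to drive expression of the insert. It serves as a shuttle from which the Mi-2 coding sequence can be moved by LR recombination into destination vectors that supply the promoter, fusion partners and host-specific elements. Mi-2 is generally known as a CHD-family ATP-dependent chromatin remodeller associated with transcriptional repression complexes. The associated publication concerns the context-dependent regulatory functions of transcriptional regulators, which suggests this clone belongs to a larger collection of fly transcription factor and cofactor open reading frames prepared for systematic functional testing. The record itself gives the purpose only as a Gateway entry clone.
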