>Addgene plasmid #71056 | pFOSGE_COF4F07 | depositor partial sequence | sequence record 126998 | insert
ATGGCATCGGAGGAAGAGAATGACGATAATTTCCAGGAAGAAGAAGAGGCCCAGGAGGACAACGCACCTG
CGGCGGAGCTGTCCAACGATTCCGACGCCCCTCTGAAGCCGAATAACGACGAAGACGACGACTACGATCC
GGAGGACAGTCGCAGGAAGAAGAAGGGCAAGAAGCGCAAGACCAGGAAGGGCGAAGAGAAGGGTCGCAAG
AAGAAGAAGCGCAAGAAGAACGAGAGCGAAGAGGACAGCGACTTTGTCCAGCACGATGAGGAGGTGGAGT
ACCCCAGCACCTCCAAGCGCGGTCGCAAGCGCAAGGAGGAGAAACAGGCCGCCAAGGAGAAGGAGTCGGC
ATCATCCGGAATGCCATCTGTGGAAGACGTGTGCTCAGCCTTTAGCGTCTGCAATGTGGAGATCGAGTAC
AGTGAGGAGGAGCTGCAGAGCCTAACGACCTACAAGGCTTTCATGCATCATGTTCGTCCGATTCTGCAGA
AGGAAAACCCCAAGATTGCGGCACCAAAGCTAGTGATGCTGGTGGCAGCCAAGTGGCGTGAGTTCTGCGA
GAGCAATCCGCACATCCAGCAGGAGGGTGGTGCCGCCGGCTCCGGTGGATCCGCCGGACAGGCACGCAGT
GTGACAGGCGATGAGCCGGAGGAACCTCGATCATCGCGTTCCTCGCGCAACGAGAAACCGGATGACATTT
ACGAGGAGGCCGTCGAGGAGGAGGAAGAAGAGGAGGAGGAGGAGAAGAAACCTCGTCGTAAGCGCAGTGG
ACGTGGCAAGAAGGGGCGTCGTCCCTCCGGCAAGGTGCCCACTCTTAAGATTAAGCTGCTCGGCAAGCGC
AAACGCGATAGTTCGGATGAGGAGCAAGATGCTAGCGGTGCATCGGAACGCGATTCGGATCTTGAGTTTG
AACGGATGCTTCAGAAATCGGATGACAGTGCCGATGAAAAGGAGGCTCCTGTCTCCTCTAAGGCGGACAA
CTCAGCACCCGCTGCCCAGGACGATGGATCAGGAGCTCCAGTGGTGCGCAAGAAGGCCAAGACCAAGATC
GGCAACAAGTTCAAGAAGAAGAATAAACTCAAGAAAACGAAGAACTTCCCGGAGGGCGAAGATGGCGAGC
ATGAGCACCAGGACTACTGCGAGGTGTGCCAGCAAGGAGGTGAGATCATCCTGTGCGACACCTGCCCTCG
GGCATATCACTTGGTGTGCCTGGAGCCAGAACTGGATGAACCGCCAGAGGGCAAGTGGTCGTGTCCGCAC
TGCGAGGCTGACGGAGGTGCTGCTGAGGAAGAGGACGATGATGAGCACCAGGAATTCTGCCGCGTGTGCA
AGGACGGTGGCGAGTTGCTGTGCTGCGACTCATGTCCCTCCGCCTATCACACATTCTGCTTGAATCCGCC
TCTGGACACTATACCCGATGGCGATTGGCGCTGTCCTCGTTGCAGCTGCCCTCCGCTCACTGGCAAGGCT
GAGAAGATCATCACCTGGCGATGGGCACAGCGTAGCAATGACGACGGTCCCTCCACCTCGAAGGGATCAA
AGAACAGTAACTCCCGGGTGCGCGAGTACTTTATCAAGTGGCACAACATGTCCTACTGGCATTGCGAATG
GGTGCCCGAAGTGCAACTGGACGTCCATCATCCGCTCATGATTCGTTCGTTCCAGCGCAAGTACGACATG
GAAGAACCGCCCAAGTTCGAGGAGTCGCTGGATGAGGCGGACACTCGTTACAAGCGTATTCAGCGACACA
AGGACAAGGTTGGCATGAAGGCAAACGATGATGCCGAAGTGCTGGAGGAGCGGTTCTACAAGAATGGCGT
CAAGCCAGAGCGGCTCATTGTTCAGCGCGTAATCAACCATCGTACGGCAAGAGATGGCAGCACCATGTAT
CTGGTGAAGTGGCGCGAGTTGCCCTATGACAAGTCCACCTGGGAAGAAGAGGGTGATGACATACAGGGCC
TGCGACAAGCCATCGATTACTATCAGGATCTGCGTGCGGTTTGCACCTCGGAGACAACTCAGTCGCGCAG
CAAAAAGAGCAAGAAGGGTCGCAAGTCCAAGCTCAAGGTCGAGGACGACGAGGATCGCCCGGTCAAGCAC
TACACACCGCCGCCGGAAAAGCCAACTACTGATCTGAAGAAGAAGTATGAGGATCAGCCGGCTTTCTTGG
AGGGCACTGGCATGCAATTGCATCCCTACCAGATCGAGGGCATTAACTGGTTGCGCTACAGCTGGGGCCA
GGGCATCGACACCATCCTGGCCGACGAGATGGGTCTGGGTAAGACCATTCAGACGGTCACCTTCCTGTAC
TCTTTGTACAAGGAGGGCCATTGCCGCGGACCCTTCCTCGTGGCCGTGCCACTCTCGACGCTAGTGAACT
GGGAGCGTGAGTTTGAGCTGTGGGCTCCGGACTTTTACTGCATCACGTATATCGGTGACAAGGACTCGAG
AGCGGTTATACGGGAGAACGAGCTGAGCTTCGAGGAGGGCGCCATTCGTGGTAGCAAGGTTTCGCGTTTG
CGGACCACCCAGTATAAATTCAACGTACTGCTGACTAGCTACGAGCTGATCTCCATGGACGCTGCTTGCC
TTGGCAGCATTGACTGGGCCGTGCTCGTGGTGGACGAGGCCCATCGCTTGAAGAGCAACCAGAGCAAGTT
CTTCCGTATCCTGAACAGCTACACTATTGCCTACAAGCTTCTGCTCACCGGCACACCGCTGCAGAACAAT
CTCGAGGAGCTGTTCCATCTGCTCAACTTCTTGAGCCGCGACAAGTTCAATGATCTGCAGGCCTTCCAGG
GCGAATTCGCTGACGTTTCGAAGGAGGAGCAGGTTAAGCGTCTGCACGAGATGCTTGGACCGCACATGCT
GCGTCGTTTGAAGACGGATGTGCTGAAGAACATGCCGTCCAAGTCTGAGTTTATCGTGCGCGTCGAGCTG
TCGGCCATGCAGAAAAAGTTCTACAAGTTCATCTTGACCAAGAACTACGAGGCTTTGAATTCAAAGAGCG
GTGGTGGCTCTTGCTCACTGATCAACATTATGATGGACCTAAAGAAGTGCTGCAACCATCCGTATCTCTT
CCCCTCGGCCGCCGAGGAGGCAACCACCGCTGCCGGTGGTCTCTACGAGATTAACTCGCTGACCAAGGCT
GCTGGCAAGCTGGTCCTGCTATCCAAGATGCTGAAGCAGCTGAAGGCACAAAACCATCGTGTCTTGATTT
TCTCCCAGATGACCAAGATGTTGGACATTCTCGAGGACTTCCTCGAGGGCGAGCAGTACAAGTACGAACG
TATTGACGGTGGAATCACAGGAACATTGCGTCAGGAAGCCATTGATAGGTTCAATGCACCCGGAGCGCAG
CAGTTTGTCTTCTTGCTGAGTACTCGAGCCGGAGGATTGGGTATTAATTTGGCCACGGCCGACACTGTCA
TTATTTATGACTCCGATTGGAATCCCCACAACGATATTCAGGCCTTCTCCCGAGCCCATCGTATTGGCCA
GGCTAACAAGGTGATGATCTATCGATTTGTTACTCGAAATTCTGTGGAGGAGCGCGTTACCCAGGTGGCC
AAGCGTAAGATGATGTTGACTCATCTTGTGGTCCGTCCGGGAATGGGCGGTAAAGGCGCTAACTTTACAA
AGCAAGAACTGGACGATATCCTTCGTTTCGGTACCGAGGATCTGTTCAAGGAGGATGACAAGGAGGAAGC
TATCCACTATGACGACAAGGCGGTGGCCGAGCTGCTCGACAGAACCAACCGCGGTATCGAGGAGAAGGAG
TCCTGGGCCAACGAGTATCTGTCCTCGTTTAAGGTGGCTTCGTACGCCACTAAAGAAGAGGAGGAGGAGG
AAGAGACGGAGATTATTAAACAGGATGCCGAGAACTCTGATCCGGCGTACTGGGTGAAGCTGCTGCGGCA
TCACTATGAACAGCACCAGGAAGATGTGGGTCGCAGCCTGGGCAAGGGCAAGCGCGTCCGCAAACAGGTC
AACTACACGGATGGCGGCGTTGTGGCGGCTGATACCACGCGGGATGATTCCAACTGGCAGGACAACGGCA
GCGAGTATAACTCCGAGTATTCAGCTGGCTCCGATGAGGATGGCGGTGACGATGACTTCGATGACCAGAA
TGGCGCAGAGAGAAAGGCCAAGCGGCGATTGGAGCGTCGCGACGATCGTCCATTGCCTCCACTGTTGGCC
CGCGTGGGTGGAAACATCGAGGTGCTCGGTTTTAATGCCCGTCAACGCAAGAGCTTCCTCAATGCCATTA
TGCGGTACGGAATGCCGCCGCAAGATGCCTTCAACTCGCAATGGCTAGTCCGGGATTTGCGTGGTAAATC
GGAGCGCAATTTTAAGGCGTATGTTTCTCTGTTTATGCGGCATCTTTGCGAGCCGGGAGCGGACAATGCG
GAAACCTTTGCCGATGGTGTGCCGCGCGAAGGACTATCCCGCCAGCATGTGCTCACCCGGATCGGAGTGA
TGTCGCTAATTCGAAAGAAGGTACAGGAATTCGAGCATATTAACGGATACTACAGCATGCCGGAGCTCAT
TCTCAAGCCGTGCGAGCCCGTACGATCAGCCCTGAAACAGGATGTGGCGGCACTTGAAGCTCCGCCTACC
GGTGGCAATGTCGACAAGAGCGCTACTACTAGCAATAGCGTCACTCCAGCCACCAGTGCGGCTCCCAGTC
CAGCGCCAGCCTCTGAAAAAGGTGAAGACAAAGACAAGGACTCCGAAAAGGAGAAGGATAAGACCTCGGC
GGAGAAGAGCGAGGTGAAGCAAGAACAAGAGGCTGAAGAGGACAAGAAGCCTGGGGATGTCAAGCAGGAG
AACCCTGTGGAAGAAGCTGCCGGCGACACAAAGCCCAGCGACGCGGAGGTCAAAACCGAGGTGGCTAAAA
CAGAACCCAAGGAAGAGACCAAGGACCCGGAGGTAAAGGAGGAGCCCAAGACCGAAGAGAAGGAAAAAGA
AAAGGTGGATGACAAGAAACCAATACCACCGACGACAGTAATTGACGACGACGATGACGATGTGATGATT
GTCAAGGAGGACGGTGAGCTAGAAAAGCCCAGTGCCAGTTCACCCAAGGATCAAAAGGCAGTCGCCGCTG
CTACGTCTGCTGCAACTGGAGCCACTGGCAAGGGAGCGGAGGACAGCTTGGAGGTGCTAAAGCGCAAATT
TATGTTCAACATCGCCGACGGCGGGTTCACCGAACTGCACACTTTGTGGCTCAACGAGGAGAAGGCTGCC
GTTCCTGGGCGAGAATACGAGATCTGGCACCGTCGCCACGACTACTGGCTGTTGGCCGGAATTGTGACCC
ATGGCTATGGCCGTTGGCAGGATATACAAAACGATATCCGTTTCGCGATCATAAACGAACCTTTCAAGAT
GGACGTTGGTAAGGGCAACTTTCTGGAAATCAAAAACAAGTTCCTGGCCCGGCGTTTTAAGTTGCTGGAG
CAGGCGCTGGTCATCGAGGAGCAGCTGCGGCGAGCGGCCTACCTTAACCTCGCCCAGGACCCCAGTCACC
CGGCAATGTCGCTAAACGCCCGTTTCGCAGAGGTCGAATGCCTGGCTGAATCCCATCAGCATCTGAGCAA
GGAATCGCTGGCCGGTAACAAGCCCGCAAACGCTGTTCTGCACAAGGTGCTCAACCAGCTCGAAGAGCTG
CTCTCGGACATGAAGAGCGATGTGTCCCGGCTGCCAGCTACACTGGCTCGCATCCCACCTGTTGCGCAAC
GGCTTCAGATGTCCAAGAGATCGATTCTCTCCCGACTGGCGGCCACCGCCGGAAATGCCTCCAATGCAGC
TCAATTGATGGCACAATTCCCGGCTGGATTCCAGGGCACAACATTGCCAGCATTCACGAGCGGACCGGCT
GGCAACTTTGCCAACTTTCGGCCACAGTTCTCGGTGCCCGGCCAGCTATCGAATAATTCCGGCGTC
