>Addgene plasmid #71056 | pFOSGE_COF4F07 | addgene partial sequence | sequence record 131558 | M13-Rev 5'-CAGGAAACAGCTATGACC-3'
CAGCTGGATGGCAAATAATGATTTTATTTTGACTGATAGTGACCTGTTCGTTGCAACAAATTGATAAGCA
ATGCTTTCTTATAATGCCAACTTTGTACAAGAAAGCTGGGTCGACGCCGGAATTATTCGATAGCTGGCCG
GGCACCGAGAACTGTGGCCGAAAGTTGGCAAAGTTGCCAGCCGGTCCGCTCGTGAATGCTGGCAATGTTG
TGCCCTGGAATCCAGCCGGGAATTGTGCCATCAATTGAGCTGCATTGGAGGCATTTCCGGCGGTGGCCGC
CAGTCGGGAGAGAATCGATCTCTTGGACATCTGAAGCCGTTGCGCAACAGGTGGGATGCGAGCCAGTGTA
GCTGGCAGCCGGGACACATCGCTCTTCATGTCCGAGAGCAGCTCTTCGAGCTGGTTGAGCACCTTGTGCA
GAACAGCGTTTGCGGGCTTGTTACCGGCCAGCGATTCCTTGCTCAGATGCTGATGGGATTCAGCCAGGCA
TTCGACCTCTGCGAAACGGGCGTTTAGCGACATTGCCGGGTGACTGGGGTCCTGGGCGAGGTTAAGGTAG
GCCGCTCGCCGCAGCTGCTCCTCGATGACCAGCGCCTGCTCCAGCAACTTAAAACGCCGGGCCAGGAACT
TGTTTTTGATTTCCAGAAAGTTGCCCTTACCAACGTCCATCTTGAAAGGTTCGTTTATGATCGCGAAACG
GATATCGTTTTGTATATCCTGCCAACGGCCATAGCCATGGGTCACAATTCCGGCCAACAGCCAGTAGTCG
TGGCGACGGTGCCAGATCTCGTATTCTCGCCCAGGAACGGCAGCCTTCTCCTCGTTGAGCCACAAAGTGT
GCAGTTCGGTGAACCCGCCGTCGGCGATGTTGAACATAAATTTGCGCTTTAGCACCTCCAAGCTGTCCTC
CGCTCCCTTGCCAGTGGCTCCAGTTGCAGCAGACGTAGCAGCGGCGACTGCCTTTTGATCCTTGGGTGAA
CTGGCACTGGG
