>Addgene plasmid #71056 | pFOSGE_COF4F07 | addgene partial sequence | sequence record 132952 | M13-F20 5'-TGTAAAACGACGGCCAGT-3'
ATTTTATTTTGACTGATAGTGACCTGTTCGTTGCAACAAATTGATGAGCAATGCTTTTTTATAATGCCAA
CTTTGTACAAAAAAGCAGGCTTCATGGCATCGGAGGAAGAGAATGACGATAATTTCCAGGAAGAAGAAGA
GGCCCAGGAGGACAACGCACCTGCGGCGGAGCTGTCCAACGATTCCGACGCCCCTCTGAAGCCGAATAAC
GACGAAGACGACGACTACGATCCGGAGGACAGTCGCAGGAAGAAGAAGGGCAAGAAGCGCAAGACCAGGA
AGGGCGAAGAGAAGGGTCGCAAGAAGAAGAAGCGCAAGAAGAACGAGAGCGAAGAGGACAGCGACTTTGT
CCAGCACGATGAGGAGGTGGAGTACCCCAGCACCTCCAAGCGCGGTCGCAAGCGCAAGGAGGAGAAACAG
GCCGCCAAGGAGAAGGAGTCGGCATCATCCGGAATGCCATCTGTGGAAGACGTGTGCTCAGCCTTTAGCG
TCTGCAATGTGGAGATCGAGTACAGTGAGGAGGAGCTGC
